>Addgene plasmid #27993 | TtTMPV-Neo | depositor full sequence | sequence record 13248 | Author sequence
TCCGCGTTACATAACTTACGGTAAATGGCCCGCCTGGCTGACCGCCCAACGACCCCCGCCCATTGACGTC
AATAATGACGTATGTTCCCATAGTAACGCCAATAGGGACTTTCCATTGACGTCAATGGGTGGAGTATTTA
CGGTAAACTGCCCACTTGGCAGTACATCAAGTGTATCATATGCCAAGTACGCCCCCTATTGACGTCAATG
ACGGTAAATGGCCCGCTCTGGCATTATGCCCAGTACATGACCTTATGGGACTTTCCTACTTGGCAGTACA
TCTACGTATTAGTCATCGCTATTACCATGGTGATGCGGTTTTGGCAGTACATCAATGGGCGTGGATAGCG
GTTTGACTCACGGGGATTTCCAAGTCTCCACCCCATTGACGTCAATGGGAGTTTGTTTTGGCACCAAAAT
CAACGGGACTTTCCAAAATGTCGTAACAACTCCGCCCCATTGACGCAAATGGGCGGTAGGCGTGTACGGT
GGGAGGTCTATATAAGCAGAGCTCAATAAAAGAGCCCACAACCCCTCACTCGGCGCGCCAGTCTTCCGAT
AGACTGCGTCGCCCGGGTACCCGTATTCCCAATAAAGCCTCTTGCTGTTTGCATCCGAATCGTGGTCTCG
CTGTTCCTTGGGAGGGTCTCCTCTGAGTGATTGACTACCCACGACGGGGGTCTTTCATTTGGGGGCTCGT
CCGGGATTTGGAGACCCCTGCCCAGGGACCACCGACCCACCACCGGGAGGTAAGCTGGCCAGCAACTTAT
CTGTGTCTGTCCGATTGTCTAGTGTCTATGTTTGATGTTATGCGCCTGCGTCTGTACTAGTTAGCTAACT
AGCTCTGTATCTGGCGGACCCGTGGTGGAACTGACGAGTTCTGAACACCCGGCCGCAACCCTGGGAGACG
TCCCAGGGACTTTGGGGGCCGTTTTTGTGGCCCGACCTGAGGAAGGGAGTCGATGTGGAATCCGACCCCG
TCAGGATATGTGGTTCTGGTAGGAGACGAGAACCTAAAACAGTTCCCGCCTCCGTCTGAATTTTTGCTTT
CGGTTTGGAACCGAAGCCGCGCGTCTTGTCTGCTGCAGCGCTGCAGCATCGTTCTGTGTTGTCTCTGTCT
GACTGTGTTTCTGTATTTGTCTGAAAATTAGGGCCAGACTGTTACCACTCCCTTAAGTTTGACCTTAGGT
CACTGGAAAGATGTCGAGCGGATCGCTCACAACCAGTCGGTAGATGTCAAGAAGAGACGTTGGGTTACCT
TCTGCTCTGCAGAATGGCCAACCTTTAACGTCGGATGGCCGCGAGACGGCACCTTTAACCGAGACCTCAT
CACCCAGGTTAAGATCAAGGTCTTTTCACCTGGCCCGCATGGACACCCAGACCAGGTCCCCTACATCGTG
ACCTGGGAAGCCTTGGCTTTTGACCCCCCTCCCTGGGTCAAGCCCTTTGTACACCCTAAGCCTCCGCCTC
CTCTTCCTCCATCCGCCCCGTCTCTCCCCCTTGAACCTCCTCGTTCGACCCCGCCTCGATCCTCCCTTTA
TCCAGCCCTCACTCCTTCTCTAGGCGCCGGAATTGAAGATCTGGGGGATCGATACCGTCGAGTTTACTCC
CTATCAGTGATAGAGAACGTATGTCGAGTTTACTCCCTATCAGTGATAGAGAACGATGTCGAGTTTACTC
CCTATCAGTGATAGAGAACGTATGTCGAGTTTACTCCCTATCAGTGATAGAGAACGTATGTCGAGTTTAC
TCCCTATCAGTGATAGAGAACGTATGTCGAGTTTATCCCTATCAGTGATAGAGAACGTATGTCGAGTTTA
CTCCCTATCAGTGATAGAGAACGTATGTCGAGGTAGGCGTGTACGGTGGGAGGCCTATATAAGCAGAGCT
CGTTTAGTGAACCGTCAGATCGCCTGGAGAATTAATTCGAGCTCGGTACCCGGGGATCCACCATGAGCGA
GCTGATCAAGGAGAACATGCACATGAAGCTGTACATGGAGGGCACCGTGAACAACCACCACTTCAAGTGC
ACATCCGAGGGCGAAGGCAAGCCCTACGAGGGCACCCAGACCATGAAGATCAAGGTGGTCGAGGGCGGCC
CTCTCCCCTTCGCCTTCGACATCCTGGCTACCAGCTTCATGTACGGCAGCAAAGCCTTCATCAACCACAC
CCAGGGCATCCCCGACTTCTTTAAGCAGTCCTTCCCTGAGGGCTTCACATGGGAGAGAATCACCACATAC
GAAGACGGGGGCGTGCTGACCGCTACCCAGGACACCAGCTTCCAGAACGGCTGCATCATCTACAACGTCA
AGATCAACGGGGTGAACTTCCCATCCAACGGCCCTGTGATGCAGAAGAAAACACGCGGCTGGGAGGCCAA
CACCGAGATGCTGTACCCCGCTGACGGCGGCCTGAGAGGCCACAGCCAGATGGCCCTGAAGCTCGTGGGC
GGGGGCTACCTGCACTGCTCCTTCAAGACCACATACAGATCCAAGAAACCCGCTAAGAACCTCAAGATGC
CCGGCTTCCACTTCGTGGACCACAGACTGGAAAGAATCAAGGAGGCCGACAAAGAGACCTACGTCGAGCA
GCACGAGATGGCTGTGGCCAAGTACTGCGACCTCCCTAGCAAACTGGGGCACAGATGAATGCAGGGATAA
GCCTCGACTAGGGATAACAGGGTAATTGTTTGAATGAGGCTTCAGTACTTTACAGAATCGTTGCCTGCAC
ATCTTGGAAACACTTGCTGGGATTACTTCTTCAGGTTAACCCAACAGAAGGCTCGAGAAGGTATATTGCT
GTTGACAGTGAGCGCAGGAATTATAATGCTTATCTATAGTGAAGCCACAGATGTATAGATAAGCATTATA
ATTCCTATGCCTACTGCCTCGGAATTCAAGGGGCTACTTTAGGAGCAATTATCTTGTTTACTAAAACTGA
ATACCTTGCTATCTCTTTGATACATTTTTACAAAGCTGAATTAAAATGGTATAAATTAAATCACTTTTTT
CAATTCTAGCAATTCTACCGGGTAGGGGAGGCGCTTTTCCCAAGGCAGTCTGGAGCATGCGCTTTAGCAG
CCCCGCTGGGCACTTGGCGCTACACAAGTGGCCTCTGGCCTCGCACACATTCCACATCCACCGGTAGGCG
CCAACCGGCTCCGTTCTTTGGTGGCCCCTTCGCGCCACCTTCTACTCCTCCCCTAGTCAGGAAGTTCCCC
CCCGCCCCGCAGCTCGCGTCGTGCAGGACGTGACAAATGGAAGTAGCACGTCTCACTAGTCTCGTGCAGA
TGGACAGCACCGCTGAGCAATGGAAGCGGGTAGGCCTTTGGGGCAGCGGCCAATAGCAGCTTTGCTCCTT
CGCTTTCTGGGCTCAGAGGCTGGGAAGGGGTGGGTCCGGGGGCGGGCTCAGGGGCGGGCTCAGGGGCGGG
GCGGGCGCCCGAAGGTCCTCCGGAGGCCCGGCATTCTGCACGCTTCAAAAGCGCACGTCTGCCGCGCTGT
TCTCCTCTTCCTCATCTCCGGGCCTTTCGACCTGCAGCCCAAGCTTCCACCATGGTGAGCAAGGGCGAGG
AGCTGTTCACCGGGGTGGTGCCCATCCTGGTCGAGCTGGACGGCGACGTAAACGGCCACAAGTTCAGCGT
GTCCGGCGAGGGCGAGGGCGATGCCACCTACGGCAAGCTGACCCTGAAGCTGATCTGCACCACCGGCAAG
CTGCCCGTGCCCTGGCCCACCCTCGTGACCACCCTGGGCTACGGCCTGCAGTGCTTCGCCCGCTACCCCG
ACCACATGAAGCAGCACGACTTCTTCAAGTCCGCCATGCCCGAAGGCTACGTCCAGGAGCGCACCATCTT
CTTCAAGGACGACGGCAACTACAAGACCCGCGCCGAGGTGAAGTTCGAGGGCGACACCCTGGTGAACCGC
ATCGAGCTGAAGGGCATCGACTTCAAGGAGGACGGCAACATCCTGGGGCACAAGCTGGAGTACAACTACA
ACAGCCACAACGTCTATATCACCGCCGACAAGCAGAAGAACGGCATCAAGGCCAACTTCAAGATCCGCCA
CAACATCGAGGACGGCGGCGTGCAGCTCGCCGACCACTACCAGCAGAACACCCCCATCGGCGACGGCCCC
GTGCTGCTGCCCGACAACCACTACCTGAGCTACCAGTCCGCCCTGAGCAAAGACCCCAACGAGAAGCGCG
ATCACATGGTCCTGCTGGAGTTCGTGACCGCCGCCGGGATCACTCTCGGCATGGACGAGCTGTACAAGTA
AGAATTGTTCAATTCCGCCCCTCTCCCCCCCCCCCCTCTCCCTCCCCCCCCCCTAACGTTACTGGCCGAA
GCCGCTTGGAATAAGGCCGGTGTGCGTTTGTCTATATGTTATTTTCCACCATATTGCCGTCTTTTGGCAA
TGTGAGGGCCCGGAAACCTGGCCCTGTCTTCTTGACGAGCATTCCTAGGGGTCTTTCCCCTCTCGCCAAA
GGAATGCAAGGTCTGTTGAATGTCGTGAAGGAAGCAGTTCCTCTGGAAGCTTCTTGAAGACAAACAACGT
CTGTAGCGACCCTTTGCAGGCAGCGGAACCCCCCACCTGGCGACAGGTGCCTCTGCGGCCAAAAGCCACG
TGTATAAGATACACCTGCAAAGGCGGCACAACCCCAGTGCCACGTTGTGAGTTGGATAGTTGTGGAAAGA
GTCAAATGGCTCTCCTCAAGCGTATTCAACAAGGGGCTGAAGGATGCCCAGAAGGTACCCCATTGTATGG
GATCTGATCTGGGGCCTCGGTGCACATGCTTTACATGTGTTTAGTCGAGGTTAAAAAAACGTCTAGGCCC
CCCGAACCACGGGGACGTGGTTTTCCTTTGAAAAACACGATGATAAGCTTACCGGTCCACCATGATTGAA
CAAGATGGATTGCACGCAGGTTCTCCGGCCGCTTGGGTGGAGAGGCTATTCGGCTATGACTGGGCACAAC
AGACAATCGGCTGCTCTGATGCCGCCGTGTTCCGGCTGTCAGCGCAGGGGCGCCCGGTTCTTTTTGTCAA
GACCGACCTGTCCGGTGCCCTGAATGAACTGCAAGACGAGGCAGCGCGGCTATCGTGGCTGGCCACGACG
GGCGTTCCTTGCGCAGCTGTGCTCGACGTTGTCACTGAAGCGGGAAGGGACTGGCTGCTATTGGGCGAAG
TGCCGGGGCAGGATCTCCTGTCATCTCACCTTGCTCCTGCCGAGAAAGTATCCATCATGGCTGATGCAAT
GCGGCGGCTGCATACGCTTGATCCGGCTACCTGCCCATTCGACCACCAAGCGAAACATCGCATCGAGCGA
GCACGTACTCGGATGGAAGCCGGTCTTGTCGATCAGGATGATCTGGACGAAGAGCATCAGGGGCTCGCGC
CAGCCGAACTGTTCGCCAGGCTCAAGGCGAGCATGCCCGACGGCGAGGATCTCGTCGTGACCCATGGCGA
TGCCTGCTTGCCGAATATCATGGTGGAAAATGGCCGCTTTTCTGGATTCATCGACTGTGGCCGGCTGGGT
GTGGCGGACCGCTATCAGGACATAGCGTTGGCTACCCGTGATATTGCTGAAGAGCTTGGCGGCGAATGGG
CTGACCGCTTCCTCGTGCTTTACGGTATCGCCGCTCCCGATTCGCAGCGCATCGCCTTCTATCGCCTTCT
TGACGAGTTCTTCTGATGTACGATGCATCGATACCGTCGAGATATCAGTGGTCCAGGCTCTAGTTTTGAC
TCAACAATATCACCAGCTGAAGCCTATAGAGTACGAGCCATAGATAAAATAAAAGATTTTATTTAGTCTC
CAGAAAAAGGGGGGAATGAAAGACCCCACCTGTAGGTTTGGCAAGCTAGCTTAAGTAACGCCATTTTGCA
AGGCATGGAAAAATACATAACTGAGAATAGAGAAGTTCAGATCAAGGTCAGGAACAGATGGAACAGGGTC
GACCCTAGAGAACCATCAGATGTTTCCAGGGTGCCCCAAGGACCTGAAATGACCCTGTGCCTTATTTGAA
CTAACCAATCAGTTCGCTTCTCGCTTCTGTTCGCGCGCTTCTGCTCCCCGAGCTCAATAAAAGAGCCCAC
AACCCCTCACTCGGGGCGCCAGTCCTCCGATTGACTGAGTCGCCCGGGTACCCGTGTATCCAATAAACCC
TCTTGCAGTTGCATCCGACTTGTGGTCTCGCTGTTCCTTGGGAGGGTCTCCTCTGAGTGATTGACTACCC
GTCAGCGGGGGTCTTTCATTTGGGGGCTCGTCCGGGATCGGGAGACCCCTGCCCAGGGACCACCGACCCA
CCACCGGGAGGTAAGCTGGCTGCCTCGCGCGTTTCGGTGATGACGGTGAAAACCTCTGACACATGCAGCT
CCCGGAGACGGTCACAGCTTGTCTGTAAGCGGATGCCGGGAGCAGACAAGCCCGTCAGGGCGCGTCAGCG
GGTGTTGGCGGGTGTCGGGGCGCAGCCATGACCCAGTCACGTAGCGATAGCGGAGTGTAGATCCGGCTGT
GGAATGTGTGTCAGTTAGGGTGTGGAAAGTCCCCAGGCTCCCCAGCAGGCAGAAGTATGCAAAGCATGCA
TCTCAATTAGTCAGCAACCAGGTGTGGAAAGTCCCCAGGCTCCCCAGCAGGCAGAAGTATGCAAAGCATG
CATCTCAATTAGTCAGCAACCATAGTCCCGCCCCTAACTCCGCCCATCCCGCCCCTAACTCCGCCCAGTT
CCGCCCATTCTCCGCCCCATGGCTGACTAATTTTTTTTATTTATGCAGAGGCCGAGGCCGCCTCGGCCTC
TGAGCTATTCCAGAAGTAGTGAGGAGGCTTTTTTGGAGGCCTAGGCTTTTGCAAAAAGCTTACTGGCTTA
ACTATGCGGCATCAGAGCAGATTGTACTGAGAGTGCACCATATGCGGTGTGAAATACCGCACAGATGCGT
AAGGAGAAAATACCGCATCAGGCGCTCTTCCGCTTCCTCGCTCACTGACTCGCTGCGCTCGGTCGTTCGG
CTGCGGCGAGCGGTATCAGCTCACTCAAAGGCGGTAATACGGTTATCCACAGAATCAGGGGATAACGCAG
GAAAGAACATGTGAGCAAAAGGCCAGCAAAAGGCCAGGAACCGTAAAAAGGCCGCGTTGCTGGCGTTTTT
CCATAGGCTCCGCCCCCCTGACGAGCATCACAAAAATCGACGCTCAAGTCAGAGGTGGCGAAACCCGACA
GGACTATAAAGATACCAGGCGTTTCCCCCTGGAAGCTCCCTCGTGCGCTCTCCTGTTCCGACCCTGCCGC
TTACCGGATACCTGTCCGCCTTTCTCCCTTCGGGAAGCGTGGCGCTTTCTCATAGCTCACGCTGTAGGTA
TCTCAGTTCGGTGTAGGTCGTTCGCTCCAAGCTGGGCTGTGTGCACGAACCCCCCGTTCAGCCCGACCGC
TGCGCCTTATCCGGTAACTATCGTCTTGAGTCCAACCCGGTAAGACACGACTTATCGCCACTGGCAGCAG
CCACTGGTAACAGGATTAGCAGAGCGAGGTATGTAGGCGGTGCTACAGAGTTCTTGAAGTGGTGGCCTAA
CTACGGCTACACTAGAAGGACAGTATTTGGTATCTGCGCTCTGCTGAAGCCAGTTACCTTCGGAAAAAGA
GTTGGTAGCTCTTGATCCGGCAAACAAACCACCGCTGGTAGCGGTGGTTTTTTTGTTTGCAAGCAGCAGA
TTACGCGCAGAAAAAAAGGATCTCAAGAAGATCCTTTGATCTTTTCTACGGGGTCTGACGCTCAGTGGAA
CGAAAACTCACGTTAAGGGATTTTGGTCATGAGATTATCAAAAAGGATCTTCACCTAGATCCTTTTAAAT
TAAAAATGAAGTTTTAAATCAATCTAAAGTATATATGAGTAAACTTGGTCTGACAGTTACCAATGCTTAA
TCAGTGAGGCACCTATCTCAGCGATCTGTCTATTTCGTTCATCCATAGTTGCCTGACTCCCCGTCGTGTA
GATAACTACGATACGGGAGGGCTTACCATCTGGCCCCAGTGCTGCAATGATACCGCGAGACCCACGCTCA
CCGGCTCCAGATTTATCAGCAATAAACCAGCCAGCCGGAAGGGCCGAGCGCAGAAGTGGTCCTGCAACTT
TATCCGCCTCCATCCAGTCTATTAATTGTTGCCGGGAAGCTAGAGTAAGTAGTTCGCCAGTTAATAGTTT
GCGCAACGTTGTTGCCATTGCTGCAGGCATCGTGGTGTCACGCTCGTCGTTTGGTATGGCTTCATTCAGC
TCCGGTTCCCAACGATCAAGGCGAGTTACATGATCCCCCATGTTGTGCAAAAAAGCGGTTAGCTCCTTCG
GTCCTCCGATCGTTGTCAGAAGTAAGTTGGCCGCAGTGTTATCACTCATGGTTATGGCAGCACTGCATAA
TTCTCTTACTGTCATGCCATCCGTAAGATGCTTTTCTGTGACTGGTGAGTACTCAACCAAGTCATTCTGA
GAATAGTGTATGCGGCGACCGAGTTGCTCTTGCCCGGCGTCAACACGGGATAATACCGCGCCACATAGCA
GAACTTTAAAAGTGCTCATCATTGGAAAACGTTCTTCGGGGCGAAAACTCTCAAGGATCTTACCGCTGTT
GAGATCCAGTTCGATGTAACCCACTCGTGCACCCAACTGATCTTCAGCATCTTTTACTTTCACCAGCGTT
TCTGGGTGAGCAAAAACAGGAAGGCAAAATGCCGCAAAAAAGGGAATAAGGGCGACACGGAAATGTTGAA
TACTCATACTCTTCCTTTTTCAATATTATTGAAGCATTTATCAGGGTTATTGTCTCATGAGCGGATACAT
ATTTGAATGTATTTAGAAAAATAAACAAATAGGGGTTCCGCGCACATTTCCCCGAAAAGTGCCACCTGAC
GTCTAAGAAACCATTATTATCATGACATTAACCTATAAAAATAGGCGTATCACGAGGCCCTTTCGTCTTC
AAGAATTAGCTTGGCCATTGCATACGTTGTATCCATATCATAATATGTACATTTATATTGGCTCATGTCC
AACATTACCGCCATGTTGACATTGATTATTGACTAGTTATTAATAGTAATCAATTACGGGGTCATTAGTT
CATAGCCCATATATGGAGT
Features (pLannotate 1.2.2; 23 found; start..end, strand, type, name):
    310..513     +  promoter       CMV promoter: human cytomegalovirus (CMV) immediate early promoter
    514..689     +  LTR            5' LTR (truncated): truncated long terminal repeat from Moloney murine sarcoma virus
    811..1085    +  misc_feature   MESV Ψ (fragment): packaging signal of murine embryonic stem cell virus
   1152..1568    +  CDS            gag (truncated): truncated Moloney murine leukemia virus (MMLV) gag gene lacking the start codon
   1600..1914    +  promoter       tight TRE promoter: Tet-responsive promoter PTight, consisting of seven tet operator sequences followed by the minimal CMV promoter
   1924..1949    +  misc_feature   MCS (fragment): pUC18/19 multiple cloning site
   1953..2648    +  CDS            TurboRFP: red fluorescent protein from Entacmaea quadricolor mammalian codon-optimized
   2690..2783    +  ncRNA          5' miR-30a: sequence upstream of the 71-nt precursor of the human miR-30a microRNA (Zeng et al., 2002) miRNA
   2895..3007    +  ncRNA          3' miR-30a: sequence downstream of the 71-nt precursor of the human miR-30a microRNA (Zeng et al., 2002) miRNA
   3030..3529    +  promoter       PGK promoter: mouse phosphoglycerate kinase 1 promoter
   3552..4271    +  CDS            Venus: yellow fluorescent protein (YFP) with fast and efficient maturation (Nagai et al., 2002) mammalian codon-optimized
   4414..4876    +  misc_feature   IRES: internal ribosome entry site (IRES) of the encephalomyocarditis virus (EMCV)
   4892..5686    +  CDS            NeoR/KanR: aminoglycoside phosphotransferase from Tn5; aph(3')-II (or nptII); confers resistance to neomycin, kanamycin, and G418 (Geneticin®)
   5711..5783    +  CDS            env (fragment): murine leukemia virus gPr80 envelope polyprotein precursor; env; proteolytically cleaved into gp70SU and p15TM subunits
   5825..6250    +  LTR            3' LTR (ΔU3): self-inactivating 3' long terminal repeat (LTR) from Moloney murine leukemia virus
   6319..6359    +  CDS            rop (fragment): Rop protein, which maintains plasmids at low copy number; rop
   6461..6499    +  misc_feature   bom (fragment): basis of mobility region from pBR322
   6516..6845    +  promoter       SV40 promoter: SV40 enhancer and early promoter
   6851..6952    +  misc_feature   bom (fragment): basis of mobility region from pBR322
   7138..7726    -  rep_origin     ori: high-copy-number ColE1/pMB1/pBR322/pUC origin of replication
   7897..8757    -  CDS            AmpR: β-lactamase; bla; confers resistance to ampicillin, carbenicillin, and related antibiotics
   8758..8862    -  promoter       AmpR promoter: bla
   9048..309     +  enhancer       CMV enhancer (across the origin): human cytomegalovirus immediate early enhancer
