[The description below was written by a language model from this plasmid's Addgene catalogue record and pLannotate feature annotations shown in this document.]
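Description:
TtTMPV-Neo is a self-inactivating gammaretroviral transfer plasmid built on a modified pQCXIX backbone and designed for tetracycline-regulated expression of miR-30-based shRNAs in mammalian cells. In bacteria it is maintained through a ColE1/pMB1-type origin and an ampicillin resistance gene. The annotation labels the origin as a high-copy type, but the repository describes the plasmid as low copy. Viral genomic RNA is produced in packaging cells from a hybrid CMV enhancer/promoter fused to a truncated 5' LTR, followed by a packaging signal and a truncated gag segment. The 3' LTR carries a U3 deletion, so after integration the LTRs are transcriptionally silent and expression depends on the internal promoters.

The payload consists of two internal cassettes. The first is a TREtight promoter (seven tet operators upstream of a minimal CMV promoter) driving TurboRFP, with the shRNA embedded downstream between 5' and 3' miR-30a flanking sequences. Red fluorescence therefore reports induction of the same transcript that yields the shRNA. The deposited version carries a 116 bp shRNA insert named shRen, apparently a Renilla-targeting control although the record does not define it. It sits between retained XhoI and EcoRI sites, so other miR-30 shRNAs can be swapped in. The second cassette uses the constitutive mouse PGK promoter to express Venus, followed by an EMCV IRES and the neomycin resistance gene, which allows transduced cells to be tracked by yellow fluorescence and selected with G418.

No Tet transactivator appears in the feature table, so one would have to be supplied separately in the target cells. The associated publication describes the vector as part of a toolkit that uses inducible RNAi to evaluate genes required for proliferation and survival.
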