Addgene plasmid #27993: TtTMPV-Neo
Purpose: Retroviral transfer plasmid for Tet-regulated shRNA expression with a TREtight promoter. Contains TurboRFP and Venus fluorescent reporters.
Depositing lab: Scott Lowe. Depositing organization: Cold Spring Harbor Laboratory. Publication: Toolkit for evaluating genes required for proliferation and survival using tetracycline-regulated RNAi. Zuber J, McJunkin K, Fellmann C, Dow LE, Taylor MJ, Hannon GJ, Lowe SW. Nat Biotechnol. 2011 Jan . 29(1):79-83. 10.1038/nbt.1720 PubMed 21131983.
Backbone
  Vector backbone: pQCXIX (modified)
  Backbone manufacturer: Clontech
  Backbone size w/o insert (bp): 9003
  Vector type: Mammalian Expression, Retroviral, RNAi ; Fluorescent reporters
  Selectable markers: Neomycin (select with G418)
Growth in bacteria
  Bacterial resistance: Ampicillin, 100 μg/mL
  Growth temperature: 37°C
  Growth strain: DH5alpha
  Growth instructions: Plasmid is low conc., low copy. Use Max efficiency DH5alpha for transformations.
  Copy number: Low Copy
Gene/Insert
  Gene/Insert name: TtTMPV-Neo (shRen) (alt names: PMID: 21131983; HQ456319; miR30 based shRNAs)
  Insert size (bp): 116
  GenBank ID: HQ456319
  Cloning method: Restriction Enzyme; 5′ cloning site XhoI (not destroyed); 3′ cloning site EcoRI (not destroyed)
  Sequencing primers: 5′ miR30seq: 5’-tgtttgaatgaggcttcagtac
Terms and licenses: Academic/Nonprofit Terms; Industry Terms: Not Available to Industry
How to cite: TtTMPV-Neo was a gift from Scott Lowe (Addgene plasmid # 27993 ; http://n2t.net/addgene:27993 ; RRID:Addgene_27993)
