>Addgene plasmid #27993 | TtTMPV-Neo | addgene partial sequence | sequence record 34520 | 27993 with mPGK-F
TCTTCCTCATCTCCGGGCCTTTCGACCTGCAGCCCAAGCTTCCACCATGGTGAGCAAGGGCGAGGAGCTG
TTCACCGGGGTGGTGCCCATCCTGGTCGAGCTGGACGGCGACGTAAACGGCCACAAGTTCAGCGTGTCCG
GCGAGGGCGAGGGCGATGCCACCTACGGCAAGCTGACCCTGAAGCTGATCTGCACCACCGGCAAGCTGCC
CGTGCCCTGGCCCACCCTCGTGACCACCCTGGGCTACGGCCTGCAGTGCTTCGCCCGCTACCCCGACCAC
ATGAAGCAGCACGACTTCTTCAAGTCCGCCATGCCCGAAGGCTACGTCCAGGAGCGCACCATCTTCTTCA
AGGACGACGGCAACTACAAGACCCGCGCCGAGGTGAAGTTCGAGGGCGACACCCTGGTGAACCGCATCGA
GCTGAAGGGCATCGACTTCAAGGAGGACGGCAACATCCTGGGGCACAAGCTGGAGTACAACTACAACAGC
CACAACGTCTATATCACCGCCGACAAGCAGAAGAACGGCATCAAGGCCAACTTCAAGATCCGCCACAACA
TCGAGGACGGCGGCGTGCAGCTCGCCGACCACTACCAGCAGAACACCCCCATCGGCGACGGCCCCGTGCT
GCTGCCCGACAACCACTACCTGAGCTACCAGTCCGCCCTGAGCAAAGACCCCAACGAGAAGCGCGATCA
