>Addgene plasmid #27993 | TtTMPV-Neo | addgene partial sequence | sequence record 34521 | 27993 with pLXSN-5 (5' CCCTTGAACCTCCTCGTTCGACC 3')
CCTCACTCCTTCTCTAGGCGCCGGAATTGAAGATCTGGGGGATCGATACCGTCGAGTTTACTCCCTATCA
GTGATAGAGAACGTATGTCGAGTTTACTCCCTATCAGTGATAGAGAACGATGTCGAGTTTACTCCCTATC
AGTGATAGAGAACGTATGTCGAGTTTACTCCCTATCAGTGATAGAGAACGTATGTCGAGTTTACTCCCTA
TCAGTGATAGAGAACGTATGTCGAGTTTATCCCTATCAGTGATAGAGAACGTATGTCGAGTTTACTCCCT
ATCAGTGATAGAGAACGTATGTCGAGGTAGGCGTGTACGGTGGGAGGCCTATATAAGCAGAGCTCGTTTA
GTGAACCGTCAGATCGCCTGGAGAATTAATTCGAGCTCGGTACCCGGGGATCCACCATGAGCGAGCTGAT
CAAGGAGAACATGCACATGAAGCTGTACATGGAGGGCACCGTGAACAACCACCACTTCAAGTGCACATCC
GAGGGCGAAGGCAAGCCCTACGAGGGCACCCAGACCATGAAGATCAAGGTGGTCGAGGGCGGCCCTCTCC
CCTTCGCCTTCGACATCCTGGCTACCAGCTTCATGTACGGCAGCAAAGCCTTCATCAACCACACCCAGGG
CATCCCCGACTTCTTTAAGCAGTCCTTCCCTGAGGGCTTCACATGGGAGAGAATCACCACATACGAAGAC
GGGGGCGTGCTGACCGCTACCCAGGACACCAGCTTCCAGAACGGCTGCATCATCTACAACGTCAAGATCA
ACGGGGTGAACTTCCCATCCAACGGCCCTGTGATGCAGAAGAAAACACGCGGCTGGGAGGCCAACACCGA
GATGCT
