>Addgene plasmid #27993 | TtTMPV-Neo | addgene partial sequence | sequence record 34522 | 27993 with Neo-F (5' CGTTGGCTACCCGTGATATT 3')
GGCTGACCGCTTCCTCGTGCTTTACGGTATCGCCGCTCCCGATTCGCAGCGCATCGCCTTCTATCGCCTT
CTTGACGAGTTCTTCTGATGTACGATGCATCGATACCGTCGAGATATCAGTGGTCCAGGCTCTAGTTTTG
ACTCAACAATATCACCAGCTGAAGCCTATAGAGTACGAGCCATAGATAAAATAAAAGATTTTATTTAGTC
TCCAGAAAAAGGGGGGAATGAAAGACCCCACCTGTAGGTTTGGCAAGCTAGCTTAAGTAACGCCATTTTG
CAAGGCATGGAAAAATACATAACTGAGAATAGAGAAGTTCAGATCAAGGTCAGGAACAGATGGAACAGGG
TCGACCCTAGAGAACCATCAGATGTTTCCAGGGTGCCCCAAGGACCTGAAATGACCCTGTGCCTTATTTG
AACTAACCAATCAGTTCGCTTCTCGCTTCTGTTCGCGCGCTTCTGCTCCCCGAGCTCAATAAAAGAGCCC
ACAACCCCTCACTCGGGGCGCCAGTCCTCCGATTGACTGAGTCGCCCGGGTACCCGTGTATCCAATAAAC
CCTCTTGCAGTTGCATCCGACTTGTGGTCTCGCTGTTCCTTGGGAGGGTCTCCTCTGAGTGATTGACTAC
CCGTCAGCGGGGGTCTTTCATTTGGGGGCTCGTCCGGGATCGGGAGACCCCTGCCCAGGGACCACCGACC
CACCACCGGGAGGTAAGCTGGCTGCCTCGCGCGTTTCGGTGATGACGGTGAAAACCTCTGACACATGCAG
CTCCCGGA
