>Addgene plasmid #27993 | TtTMPV-Neo | addgene partial sequence | sequence record 34523 | 27993 with MSCV-Rev (5' CAGCGGGGCTGCTAAAGCGCATGC 3')
AGAATTGCTAGAATTGAAAAAAGTGATTTAATTTATACCATTTTAATTCAGCTTTGTAAAAATGTATCAA
AGAGATAGCAAGGTATTCAGTTTTAGTAAACAAGATAATTGCTCCTAAAGTAGCCCCTTGAATTCCGAGG
CAGTAGGCATAGGAATTATAATGCTTATCTATACATCTGTGGCTTCACTATAGATAAGCATTATAATTCC
TGCGCTCACTGTCAACAGCAATATACCTTCTCGAGCCTTCTGTTGGGTTAACCTGAAGAAGTAATCCCAG
CAAGTGTTTCCAAGATGTGCAGGCAACGATTCTGTAAAGTACTGAAGCCTCATTCAAACAATTACCCTGT
TATCCCTAGTCGAGGCTTATCCCTGCATTCATCTGTGCCCCAGTTTGCTAGGGAGGTCGCAGTACTTGGC
CACAGCCATCTCGTGCTGCTCGACGTAGGTCTCTTTGTCGGCCTCCTTGATTCTTTCCAGTCTGTGGTCC
ACGAAGTGGAAGCCGGGCATCTTGAGGTTCTTAGCGGGTTTCTTGGATCTGTATGTGGTCTTGAAGGAGC
AGTGCAGGTAGCCCCCGCCCACGAGCTTCAGGGCCATCTGGCTGTGGCCTCTCAGGCCGCCGTCAGCGGG
GTACAGCATCTCGGTGTTGGCCTCCCAGCCGCGTGTTTTCTTCTGCATCACAGGGCCGTTGGATGGG
